LOCUS       Exported 7361 bp ds-DNA circular SYN 12-MAY-2021
DEFINITION  Bacterial expression of human Parkin.
ACCESSION   .
VERSION     .
KEYWORDS    Human Parkin (1-465)
SOURCE      synthetic DNA construct
  ORGANISM  synthetic DNA construct
REFERENCE   1 (bases 1 to 7361)
  AUTHORS   Wauer T, Komander D
  TITLE     Structure of the human Parkin ligase domain in an autoinhibited
            state.
  JOURNAL   EMBO J. 2013 Jul 31;32(15):2099-112. doi: 10.1038/emboj.2013.125.
            Epub 2013 May 31.
  PUBMED    23727886
REFERENCE   2 (bases 1 to 7361)
  AUTHORS   .
  TITLE     Direct Submission
  JOURNAL   Exported May 12, 2021 from SnapGene Server 1.1.58
            http://www.snapgene.com
FEATURES             Location/Qualifiers
     source          1..7361
                     /organism="synthetic DNA construct"
                     /mol_type="other DNA"
     primer_bind     61..80
                     /label=T7
                     /note="T7 promoter, forward primer"
     promoter        61..79
                     /label=T7 promoter
                     /note="promoter for bacteriophage T7 RNA polymerase"
     protein_bind    80..104
                     /label=lac operator
                     /bound_moiety="lac repressor encoded by lacI"
                     /note="The lac repressor binds to the lac operator to
                     inhibit transcription in E. coli. This inhibition can be
                     relieved by adding lactose or
                     isopropyl-beta-D-thiogalactopyranoside (IPTG)."
     RBS             119..141
                     /note="efficient ribosome binding site from bacteriophage
                     T7 gene 10 (Olins and Rangwala, 1989)"
     CDS             154..171
                     /codon_start=1
                     /product="6xHis affinity tag"
                     /label=6xHis
                     /translation="HHHHHH"
     CDS             172..825
                     /codon_start=1
                     /product="glutathione S-transferase from Schistosoma
                     japonicum"
                     /label=GST
                     /translation="MSPILGYWKIKGLVQPTRLLLEYLEEKYEEHLYERDEGDKWRNKK
                     FELGLEFPNLPYYIDGDVKLTQSMAIIRYIADKHNMLGGCPKERAEISMLEGAVLDIRY
                     GVSRIAYSKDFETLKVDFLSKLPEMLKMFEDRLCHKTYLNGDHVTHPDFMLYDALDVVL
                     YMDPMCLDAFPKLVCFKKRIEAIPQIDKYLKSSKYIAWPLQGWQATFGGGDHPPK"
     primer_bind     783..805
                     /label=pGEX 5'
                     /note="pGEX vectors, Glutathione-S-transferase, forward
                     primer"
     CDS             844..867
                     /codon_start=1
                     /product="recognition and cleavage site for human
                     rhinovirus 3C and PreScission proteases"
                     /label=HRV 3C site
                     /translation="LEVLFQGP"
     CDS             2286..2303
                     /codon_start=1
                     /product="6xHis affinity tag"
                     /label=6xHis
                     /translation="HHHHHH"
     primer_bind     complement(2356..2374)
                     /label=T7 Term
                     /note="T7 terminator, reverse primer"
     terminator      2370..2417
                     /label=T7 terminator
                     /note="transcription terminator for bacteriophage T7 RNA
                     polymerase"
     rep_origin      2454..2909
                     /direction=RIGHT
                     /label=f1 ori
                     /note="f1 bacteriophage origin of replication; arrow
                     indicates direction of (+) strand synthesis"
     primer_bind     complement(2541..2560)
                     /label=F1ori-R
                     /note="F1 origin, reverse primer"
     primer_bind     2751..2772
                     /label=F1ori-F
                     /note="F1 origin, forward primer"
     CDS             complement(3001..3816)
                     /codon_start=1
                     /gene="aph(3')-Ia"
                     /product="aminoglycoside phosphotransferase"
                     /label=KanR
                     /note="confers resistance to kanamycin in bacteria or G418
                     (Geneticin(R)) in eukaryotes"
                     /translation="MSHIQRETSCSRPRLNSNMDADLYGYKWARDNVGQSGATIYRLYG
                     KPDAPELFLKHGKGSVANDVTDEMVRLNWLTEFMPLPTIKHFIRTPDDAWLLTTAIPGK
                     TAFQVLEEYPDSGENIVDALAVFLRRLHSIPVCNCPFNSDRVFRLAQAQSRMNNGLVDA
                     SDFDDERNGWPVEQVWKEMHKLLPFSPDSVVTHGDFSLDNLIFDEGKLIGCIDVGRVGI
                     ADRYQDLAILWNCLGEFSPSLQKRLFQKYGIDNPDMNKLQFHLMLDEFF"
     primer_bind     3724..3743
                     /label=Kan-R
                     /note="Kanamycin resistance gene, reverse primer"
     primer_bind     3808..3827
                     /label=pENTR-R
                     /note="pENTR vectors, reverse primer"
     rep_origin      3938..4526
                     /direction=RIGHT
                     /label=ori
                     /note="high-copy-number ColE1/pMB1/pBR322/pUC origin of
                     replication"
     primer_bind     4427..4446
                     /label=pBR322ori-F
                     /note="pBR322 origin, forward primer"
     primer_bind     4680..4697
                     /label=L4440
                     /note="L4440 vector, forward primer"
     misc_feature    4712..4851
                     /label=bom
                     /note="basis of mobility region from pBR322"
     primer_bind     complement(4777..4796)
                     /label=pRS-marker
                     /note="pRS vectors, use to sequence yeast selectable
                     marker"
     primer_bind     4937..4959
                     /label=pGEX 3'
                     /note="pGEX vectors, reverse primer"
     CDS             complement(4953..5144)
                     /codon_start=1
                     /gene="rop"
                     /product="Rop protein, which maintains plasmids at low copy
                     number"
                     /label=rop
                     /translation="MTKQEKTALNMARFIRSQTLTLLEKLNELDADEQADICESLHDHA
                     DELYRSCLARFGDDGENL"
     CDS             complement(5953..7035)
                     /codon_start=1
                     /gene="lacI"
                     /product="lac repressor"
                     /label=lacI
                     /note="The lac repressor binds to the lac operator to
                     inhibit transcription in E. coli. This inhibition can be
                     relieved by adding lactose or
                     isopropyl-beta-D-thiogalactopyranoside (IPTG)."
                     /translation="MKPVTLYDVAEYAGVSYQTVSRVVNQASHVSAKTREKVEAAMAEL
                     NYIPNRVAQQLAGKQSLLIGVATSSLALHAPSQIVAAIKSRADQLGASVVVSMVERSGV
                     EACKAAVHNLLAQRVSGLIINYPLDDQDAIAVEAACTNVPALFLDVSDQTPINSIIFSH
                     EDGTRLGVEHLVALGHQQIALLAGPLSSVSARLRLAGWHKYLTRNQIQPIAEREGDWSA
                     MSGFQQTMQMLNEGIVPTAMLVANDQMALGAMRAITESGLRVGADISVVGYDDTEDSSC
                     YIPPLTTIKQDFRLLGQTSVDRLLQLSQGQAVKGNQLLPVSLVKRKTTLAPNTQTASPR
                     ALADSLMQLARQVSRLESGQ"
     primer_bind     6997..7016
                     /label=LacI-R
                     /note="LacI, reverse primer"
     promoter        complement(7036..7113)
                     /gene="lacI"
                     /label=lacI promoter
     primer_bind     7319..7338
                     /label=pBRrevBam
                     /note="pBR322 vectors, tet region, downstream of BamHI,
                     reverse primer"
ORIGIN
        1 ccggtgatgc cggccacgat gcgtccggcg tagaggatcg agatctcgat cccgcgaaat
       61 taatacgact cactataggg gaattgtgag cggataacaa ttcccctcta gaaataattt
      121 tgtttaactt taagaaggag atataccatg gcacatcacc atcaccatca catgtcccct
      181 atactaggtt attggaaaat taagggcctt gtgcaaccca ctcgacttct tttggaatat
      241 cttgaagaaa aatatgaaga gcatttgtat gagcgcgatg aaggtgataa atggcgaaac
      301 aaaaagtttg aattgggttt ggagtttccc aatcttcctt attatattga tggtgatgtt
      361 aaattaacac agtctatggc catcatacgt tatatagctg acaagcacaa catgttgggt
      421 ggttgtccaa aagagcgtgc agagatttca atgcttgaag gagcggtttt ggatattaga
      481 tacggtgttt cgagaattgc atatagtaaa gactttgaaa ctctcaaagt tgattttctt
      541 agcaagctac ctgaaatgct gaaaatgttc gaagatcgtt tatgtcataa aacatattta
      601 aatggtgatc atgtaaccca tcctgacttc atgttgtatg acgctcttga tgttgtttta
      661 tacatggacc caatgtgcct ggatgcgttc ccaaaattag tttgttttaa aaaacgtatt
      721 gaagctatcc cacaaattga taagtacttg aaatccagca agtatatagc atggcctttg
      781 cagggctggc aagccacgtt tggtggtggc gaccatcctc caaaatcgga tctgagcagc
      841 ggtctggaag ttctgtttca gggcccgatg attgtttttg tgcgttttaa ctcgtcccac
      901 ggttttccgg ttgaagtcga tagcgatacc agcattttcc aactgaaaga agtcgtcgca
      961 aaacgtcagg gcgtgccggc agatcaactg cgtgtgattt ttgccggtaa agaactgcgc
     1021 aacgactgga ccgttcagaa ttgcgatctg gaccagcaaa gcattgttca tatcgtccag
     1081 cgtccgtggc gcaaaggcca agaaatgaac gcaaccggcg gtgatgaccc gcgtaatgca
     1141 gccggcggtt gtgaacgtga accgcagtct ctgacgcgcg ttgatctgag ctctagtgtc
     1201 ctgccgggtg acagtgtggg tctggcagtt attctgcaca ccgattcccg taaagactca
     1261 ccgccggcag gtagcccggc tggtcgttcg atctacaaca gcttctatgt gtactgcaaa
     1321 ggcccgtgtc agcgtgtcca accgggtaaa ctgcgcgtgc agtgctcgac ctgtcgtcaa
     1381 gcaacgctga ccctgacgca gggtccgagc tgctgggatg acgttctgat cccgaatcgt
     1441 atgtctggcg aatgccagag tccgcattgt ccgggtacga gcgcagaatt tttctttaaa
     1501 tgtggtgctc atccgacctc cgataaagaa acgtcagtgg cactgcacct gattgctacc
     1561 aacagtcgta atattacgtg catcacctgt acggatgttc gctctccggt gctggttttc
     1621 cagtgcaaca gtcgtcatgt catctgcctg gactgttttc acctgtactg tgttacccgt
     1681 ctgaatgatc gccagttcgt ccacgacccg caactgggct attccctgcc gtgcgttgcg
     1741 ggttgtccga actcactgat taaagaactg catcactttc gtatcctggg cgaagaacag
     1801 tataatcgct accagcaata tggtgcagaa gaatgcgtgc tgcagatggg cggtgttctg
     1861 tgcccgcgtc cgggttgtgg tgcaggtctg ctgccggaac cggatcagcg taaagtgacc
     1921 tgcgaaggcg gtaacggtct gggctgtggt ttcgcgtttt gccgcgaatg taaagaagcc
     1981 taccatgaag gcgaatgctc ggcggtcttc gaagccagcg gcaccacgac ccaggcatat
     2041 cgtgtggatg aacgcgcagc tgaacaagct cgctgggaag cggcctctaa agaaaccatt
     2101 aagaaaacca ccaaaccgtg cccgcgttgt catgtcccgg tggagaaaaa cggcggttgc
     2161 atgcacatga aatgtccgca gccgcaatgc cgtctggaat ggtgttggaa ctgcggctgc
     2221 gaatggaatc gtgtgtgtat gggtgaccac tggtttgatg tgtaaagctt tctagaccat
     2281 ttaaacacca ccaccaccac cactgagatc cggctgctaa caaagcccga aaggaagctg
     2341 agttggctgc tgccaccgct gagcaataac tagcataacc ccttggggcc tctaaacggg
     2401 tcttgagggg ttttttgctg aaaggaggaa ctatatccgg attggcgaat gggnnnnnnn
     2461 nnnnnnnnnn nnnnnnnnnn nnnnnnnnnn nnnnnnnnnn nnnnnnnnnn nnnnnnnnnn
     2521 nnnnnnnnnn nnnnnnnnnn nnnnnnnnnn nnnnnnnnnn nnnnnnnnnn nnnnnnncnn
     2581 nnnnnnnnnn nnnnnnnnnn nnnnnnnnnn nnnnnnnnnn nnnnnnnnnn nnnnnnnnnn
     2641 nnnnnnnnnn nnnnnnnnnn nnnnnnnnna nnnnnnnnnn nnnnnnnnnn nnnnnnnnnn
     2701 nnnnnnnnnn nnnnnnnnnc ctttgacgtt ggagtccacg ttctttaata gtggactctt
     2761 gttccaaact ggaacaacac tcaaccctat ctcggtctat tcttttgatt tataagggat
     2821 tttgccgatt tcggcctatt ggttaaaaaa tgagctgatt taacaaaaat ttaacgcgaa
     2881 ttttaacaaa atattaacgc ttacaattta ggtggcactt ttcggggaaa tgtgcgcgga
     2941 acccctattt gtttattttt ctaaatacat tcaaatatgt atccgctcat gaattaattc
     3001 ttagaaaaac tcatcgagca tcaaatgaaa ctgcaattta ttcatatcag gattatcaat
     3061 accatatttt tgaaaaagcc gtttctgtaa tgaaggagaa aactcaccga ggcagttcca
     3121 taggatggca agatcctggt atcggtctgc gattccgact cgtccaacat caatacaacc
     3181 tattaatttc ccctcgtcaa aaataaggtt atcaagtgag aaatcaccat gagtgacgac
     3241 tgaatccggt gagaatggca aaagtttatg catttctttc cagacttgtt caacaggcca
     3301 gccattacgc tcgtcatcaa aatcactcgc atcaaccaaa ccgttattca ttcgtgattg
     3361 cgcctgagcg agacgaaata cgcgatcgct gttaaaagga caattacaaa caggaatcga
     3421 atgcaaccgg cgcaggaaca ctgccagcgc atcaacaata ttttcacctg aatcaggata
     3481 ttcttctaat acctggaatg ctgttttccc ggggatcgca gtggtgagta accatgcatc
     3541 atcaggagta cggataaaat gcttgatggt cggaagaggc ataaattccg tcagccagtt
     3601 tagtctgacc atctcatctg taacatcatt ggcaacgcta cctttgccat gtttcagaaa
     3661 caactctggc gcatcgggct tcccatacaa tcgatagatt gtcgcacctg attgcccgac
     3721 attatcgcga gcccatttat acccatataa atcagcatcc atgttggaat ttaatcgcgg
     3781 cctagagcaa gacgtttccc gttgaatatg gctcataaca ccccttgtat tactgtttat
     3841 gtaagcagac agttttattg ttcatgacca aaatccctta acgtgagttt tcgttccact
     3901 gagcgtcaga ccccgtagaa aagatcaaag gatcttcttg agatcctttt tttctgcgcg
     3961 taatctgctg cttgcaaaca aaaaaaccac cgctaccagc ggtggtttgt ttgccggatc
     4021 aagagctaac aactcttttt ccgaaggtaa ctggcttcag cagagcgcag ataccaaata
     4081 ctgtccttct agtgtagccg tagttaggcc accacttcaa gaactctgta gcaccgccta
     4141 catacctcgc tctgctaatc ctgttaccag tggctgctgc cagtggcgat aagtcgtgtc
     4201 ttaccgggtt ggactcaaga cgatagttac cggataaggc gcagcggtcg ggctgaacgg
     4261 ggggttcgtg cacacagccc agcttggagc gaacgaccta caccgaactg agatacctac
     4321 agcgtgagct atgagaaagc gccacgcttc ccgaagggag aaaggcggac aggtatccgg
     4381 taagcggcag ggtcggaaca ggagagcgca cgagggagct tccaggggga aacgcctggt
     4441 atctttatag tcctgtcggg tttcgccacc tctgacttga gcgtcgattt ttgtgatgct
     4501 cgtcaggggg gcggagccta tggaaaaacg ccagcaacgc ggccttttta cggttcctgg
     4561 ccttttgctg gccttttgct cacatgttct ttcctgcgtt atcccctgat tctgtggata
     4621 accgtattac cgcctttgag tgagctgata ccgctcgccg cagccgaacg accgagcgca
     4681 gcgagtcagt gagcgaggaa gcggaagagc gcctgatgcg gtattttctc cttacgcatc
     4741 tgtgcggtat ttcacaccgc aatggtgcac tctcagtaca atctgctctg atgccgcata
     4801 gttaagccag tatacactcc gctatcgcta cgtgactggg tcatggctgc gccccgacac
     4861 ccgccaacac ccgctgacgc gccctgacgg gcttgtctgc tcccggcatc cgcttacaga
     4921 caagctgtga ccgtctccgg gagctgcatg tgtcagaggt tttcaccgtc atcaccgaaa
     4981 cgcgcgaggc agctgcggta aagctcatca gcgtggtcgt gaagcgattc acagatgtct
     5041 gcctgttcat ccgcgtccag ctcgttgagt ttctccagaa gcgttaatgt ctggcttctg
     5101 ataaagcggg ccatgttaag ggcggttttt tcctgtttgg tcactgatgc ctccgtgtaa
     5161 gggggatttc tgttcatggg ggtaatgata ccgatgaaac gagagaggat gctcacgata
     5221 cgggttactg atgatgaaca tgcccggtta ctggaacgtt gtgagggtaa acaactggcg
     5281 gtatggatgc ggcgggacca gagaaaaatc actcagggtc aatgccagcg cttcgttaat
     5341 acagatgtag gtgttccaca gggtagccag cagcatcctg cgatgcagat ccggaacata
     5401 atggtgcagg gcgctgactt ccgcgtttcc agactttacg aaacacggaa accgaagacc
     5461 attcatgttg ttgctcaggt cgcagacgtt ttgcagcagc agtcgcttca cgttcgctcg
     5521 cgtatcggtg attcattctg ctaaccagta aggcaacccc gccagcctag ccgggtcctc
     5581 aacgacagga gcacgatcat gcgcacccgt ggggccgcca tgccggcgat aatggcctgc
     5641 ttctcgccga aacgtttggt ggcgggacca gtgacgaagg cttgagcgag ggcgtgcaag
     5701 attccgaata ccgcaagcga caggccgatc atcgtcgcgc tccagcgaaa gcggtcctcg
     5761 ccgaaaatga cccagagcgc tgccggcacc tgtcctacga gttgcatgat aaagaagaca
     5821 gtcataagtg cggcgacgat agtcatgccc cgcgcccacc ggaaggagct gactgggttg
     5881 aaggctctca agggcatcgg tcgagatccc ggtgcctaat gagtgagcta acttacatta
     5941 attgcgttgc gctcactgcc cgctttccag tcgggaaacc tgtcgtgcca gctgcattaa
     6001 tgaatcggcc aacgcgcggg gagaggcggt ttgcgtattg ggcgccaggg tggtttttct
     6061 tttcaccagt gagacgggca acagctgatt gcccttcacc gcctggccct gagagagttg
     6121 cagcaagcgg tccacgctgg tttgccccag caggcgaaaa tcctgtttga tggtggttaa
     6181 cggcgggata taacatgagc tgtcttcggt atcgtcgtat cccactaccg agatatccgc
     6241 accaacgcgc agcccggact cggtaatggc gcgcattgcg cccagcgcca tctgatcgtt
     6301 ggcaaccagc atcgcagtgg gaacgatgcc ctcattcagc atttgcatgg tttgttgaaa
     6361 accggacatg gcactccagt cgccttcccg ttccgctatc ggctgaattt gattgcgagt
     6421 gagatattta tgccagccag ccagacgcag acgcgccgag acagaactta atgggcccgc
     6481 taacagcgcg atttgctggt gacccaatgc gaccagatgc tccacgccca gtcgcgtacc
     6541 gtcttcatgg gagaaaataa tactgttgat gggtgtctgg tcagagacat caagaaataa
     6601 cgccggaaca ttagtgcagg cagcttccac agcaatggca tcctggtcat ccagcggata
     6661 gttaatgatc agcccactga cgcgttgcgc gagaagattg tgcaccgccg ctttacaggc
     6721 ttcgacgccg cttcgttcta ccatcgacac caccacgctg gcacccagtt gatcggcgcg
     6781 agatttaatc gccgcgacaa tttgcgacgg cgcgtgcagg gccagactgg aggtggcaac
     6841 gccaatcagc aacgactgtt tgcccgccag ttgttgtgcc acgcggttgg gaatgtaatt
     6901 cagctccgcc atcgccgctt ccactttttc ccgcgttttc gcagaaacgt ggctggcctg
     6961 gttcaccacg cgggaaacgg tctgataaga gacaccggca tactctgcga catcgtataa
     7021 cgttactggt ttcacattca ccaccctgaa ttgactctct tccgggcgct atcatgccat
     7081 accgcgaaag gttttgcgcc attcgatggt gtccgggatc tcgacgctct cccttatgcg
     7141 actcctgcat taggaagcag cccagtagta ggttgaggcc gttgagcacc gccgccgcaa
     7201 ggaatggtgc atgcaaggag atggcgccca acagtccccc ggccacgggg cctgccacca
     7261 tacccacgcc gaaacaagcg ctcatgagcc cgaagtggcg agcccgatct tccccatcgg
     7321 tgatgtcggc gatataggcg ccagcaaccg cacctgtggc g
//
