[The description below was written by a language model from this plasmid's Addgene catalogue record and the feature table of its GenBank file.]
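Description:
Human Parkin (1-465) is a 7,361 bp bacterial expression plasmid built on the pET28a backbone for producing human Parkin, the product of the PRKN gene (also known as PARK2), in E. coli. The name indicates residues 1–465, and the record notes that the Parkin coding sequence was obtained by gene synthesis. The plasmid carries the aph(3')-Ia gene for kanamycin selection and a ColE1/pBR322-type origin together with the bom region and the rop gene. Rop keeps copy number low, which is consistent with the low-copy designation in the catalogue entry. An f1 origin is also present, a backbone element that allows single-stranded DNA production.

Expression is driven by a T7 promoter immediately followed by a lac operator, with the T7 gene 10 ribosome binding site upstream and a T7 terminator downstream. The plasmid-borne lacI gene, under its own promoter, supplies the repressor, so transcription stays off until it is induced with IPTG in a host that provides T7 RNA polymerase. The reading frame begins with a 6xHis tag fused to Schistosoma japonicum glutathione S-transferase, followed by an HRV 3C (PreScission) protease site. This allows affinity capture on nickel or glutathione resin, followed by proteolytic removal of the tags. The Parkin sequence itself is not annotated in the feature table, but it presumably occupies the unannotated stretch between the 3C site and a second 6xHis element from the vector near the terminator. The record does not show whether that downstream His tag is translated. The associated publication concerns the structure of the Parkin ligase domain in an autoinhibited state, so the construct's likely use is preparing recombinant protein for structural and biochemical studies.
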