Addgene plasmid #110758: Human Parkin (1-465)
Purpose: Bacterial expression of human Parkin
Depositing lab: David Komander. Depositing organization: MRC Laboratory of Molecular Biology. Publication: Structure of the human Parkin ligase domain in an autoinhibited state. Wauer T, Komander D. EMBO J. 2013 Jul 31;32(15):2099-112. doi: 10.1038/emboj.2013.125. Epub 2013 May 31. PubMed 23727886.
Backbone
  Vector backbone: pET28a
  Backbone manufacturer: Merck
  Vector type: Bacterial Expression
Growth in bacteria
  Bacterial resistance: Kanamycin, 50 μg/mL
  Growth temperature: 37°C
  Growth strain: DH5alpha
  Copy number: Low Copy
Gene/Insert
  Gene/Insert name: PRKN
  Species: H. sapiens (human)
  Entrez Gene: PRKN (a.k.a. AR-JP, LPRS2, PARK2, PDJ)
  Promoter: T7
  Tag / fusion protein: N-His6-GST-3C (N terminal on insert)
  Cloning method: Unknown
  Sequencing primers: 5′ AACGTATTGAAGCTATCCC; 3′ GGGTTATGCTAGTTATTGC
Resource information
  A portion of this plasmid was derived from a plasmid made by: Parkin gene obtained through gene synthesis
Terms and licenses: Academic/Nonprofit Terms; Industry Terms: Not Available to Industry
How to cite: Human Parkin (1-465) was a gift from David Komander (Addgene plasmid # 110758 ; http://n2t.net/addgene:110758 ; RRID:Addgene_110758)
