>Addgene plasmid #110758 | Human Parkin (1-465) | depositor partial sequence | sequence record 208974 | Insert Sequence
ATGATTGTTTTTGTGCGTTTTAACTCGTCCCACGGTTTTCCGGTTGAAGTCGATAGCGATACCAGCATTT
TCCAACTGAAAGAAGTCGTCGCAAAACGTCAGGGCGTGCCGGCAGATCAACTGCGTGTGATTTTTGCCGG
TAAAGAACTGCGCAACGACTGGACCGTTCAGAATTGCGATCTGGACCAGCAAAGCATTGTTCATATCGTC
CAGCGTCCGTGGCGCAAAGGCCAAGAAATGAACGCAACCGGCGGTGATGACCCGCGTAATGCAGCCGGCG
GTTGTGAACGTGAACCGCAGTCTCTGACGCGCGTTGATCTGAGCTCTAGTGTCCTGCCGGGTGACAGTGT
GGGTCTGGCAGTTATTCTGCACACCGATTCCCGTAAAGACTCACCGCCGGCAGGTAGCCCGGCTGGTCGT
TCGATCTACAACAGCTTCTATGTGTACTGCAAAGGCCCGTGTCAGCGTGTCCAACCGGGTAAACTGCGCG
TGCAGTGCTCGACCTGTCGTCAAGCAACGCTGACCCTGACGCAGGGTCCGAGCTGCTGGGATGACGTTCT
GATCCCGAATCGTATGTCTGGCGAATGCCAGAGTCCGCATTGTCCGGGTACGAGCGCAGAATTTTTCTTT
AAATGTGGTGCTCATCCGACCTCCGATAAAGAAACGTCAGTGGCACTGCACCTGATTGCTACCAACAGTC
GTAATATTACGTGCATCACCTGTACGGATGTTCGCTCTCCGGTGCTGGTTTTCCAGTGCAACAGTCGTCA
TGTCATCTGCCTGGACTGTTTTCACCTGTACTGTGTTACCCGTCTGAATGATCGCCAGTTCGTCCACGAC
CCGCAACTGGGCTATTCCCTGCCGTGCGTTGCGGGTTGTCCGAACTCACTGATTAAAGAACTGCATCACT
TTCGTATCCTGGGCGAAGAACAGTATAATCGCTACCAGCAATATGGTGCAGAAGAATGCGTGCTGCAGAT
GGGCGGTGTTCTGTGCCCGCGTCCGGGTTGTGGTGCAGGTCTGCTGCCGGAACCGGATCAGCGTAAAGTG
ACCTGCGAAGGCGGTAACGGTCTGGGCTGTGGTTTCGCGTTTTGCCGCGAATGTAAAGAAGCCTACCATG
AAGGCGAATGCTCGGCGGTCTTCGAAGCCAGCGGCACCACGACCCAGGCATATCGTGTGGATGAACGCGC
AGCTGAACAAGCTCGCTGGGAAGCGGCCTCTAAAGAAACCATTAAGAAAACCACCAAACCGTGCCCGCGT
TGTCATGTCCCGGTGGAGAAAAACGGCGGTTGCATGCACATGAAATGTCCGCAGCCGCAATGCCGTCTGG
AATGGTGTTGGAACTGCGGCTGCGAATGGAATCGTGTGTGTATGGGTGACCACTGGTTTGATGTGTAA
